Addgene plasmid #203694: pcDNA3_CDC50A
Purpose: expresses CDC50A
Depositing lab: Peter Vangheluwe. Depositing organization: Katholieke Universiteit Leuven. Publication: Mutated ATP10B increases Parkinson's disease risk by compromising lysosomal glucosylceramide export. Martin S, Smolders S, Van den Haute C, Heeman B, van Veen S, Crosiers D, Beletchi I, Verstraeten A, Gossye H, Gelders G, Pals P, Hamouda NN, Engelborghs S, Martin JJ, Eggermont J, De Deyn PP, Cras P, Baekelandt V, Vangheluwe P, Van Broeckhoven C. Acta Neuropathol. 2020 Jun;139(6):1001-1024. doi: 10.1007/s00401-020-02145-7. Epub 2020 Mar 14. PubMed 32172343.
Backbone
  Vector backbone: pcDNA3
  Vector type: Mammalian Expression
  Selectable markers: Neomycin (select with G418)
Growth in bacteria
  Bacterial resistance: Ampicillin, 100 μg/mL
  Growth temperature: 37°C
  Growth strain: DH5alpha
  Copy number: Unknown
Gene/Insert
  Gene/Insert name: TMEM30A (alt names: CDC50A; Cell cycle control protein 50A)
  Species: H. sapiens (human)
  Entrez Gene: TMEM30A (a.k.a. C6orf67, CDC50A)
Terms and licenses: Academic/Nonprofit Terms; Industry Terms: Not Available to Industry
Depositor comments: This plasmid was also used in Wouters and Beletchi et al. 2023 bioRxiv https://doi.org/10.1101/2023.06.01.543059.
How to cite: pcDNA3_CDC50A was a gift from Peter Vangheluwe (Addgene plasmid # 203694 ; http://n2t.net/addgene:203694 ; RRID:Addgene_203694)
