[The description below was written by a language model from this plasmid's Addgene catalogue record and pLannotate feature annotations shown in this document.]
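Description:
pcDNA3_CDC50A is a mammalian expression plasmid carrying human TMEM30A (also called CDC50A, cell cycle control protein 50A), the accessory beta subunit that partners with P4-ATPase lipid flippases and supports their folding and function. The catalogue lists pcDNA3 as the backbone. The annotated 6,507 nt sequence shows the insert flanked by attB1 and attB2 sites, followed by a V5 epitope tag sequence and an HSV TK polyadenylation signal, which suggests the coding region entered by Gateway recombination into a pcDNA3-style destination vector. The record does not say whether the V5 tag is translated in frame with the insert, so a C-terminal fusion should not be assumed. The automated annotation matched the coding sequence to the rat Tmem30a protein entry, which presumably reflects homology, since the depositor records the species as human.

Expression is driven by the human cytomegalovirus immediate early enhancer and promoter, with a T7 promoter just upstream of the insert that could allow in vitro transcription. A separate cassette, consisting of the SV40 early promoter, the neomycin phosphotransferase gene and an SV40 poly(A) signal, permits G418 selection of stably transfected mammalian cells. In E. coli the plasmid replicates from a high-copy ColE1/pUC-type origin and is selected with ampicillin through the beta-lactamase gene. An f1 origin is also present. Several short annotated fragments (HIV-1 LTR, ble, lacI, bGH poly(A)) appear to be backbone remnants or partial matches rather than functional parts.

The stated purpose is simply to express CDC50A. The associated publication concerns ATP10B, a P4-ATPase implicated in lysosomal glucosylceramide export and Parkinson's disease risk, which is consistent with supplying CDC50A alongside a flippase in cell-based studies.
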