Features (pLannotate 1.2.2; 23 found; start..end, strand, type, name):
     28..80      -  misc_feature   bom (fragment): basis of mobility region from pBR322
    235..614     +  enhancer       CMV enhancer: human cytomegalovirus immediate early enhancer
    615..818     +  promoter       CMV promoter: human cytomegalovirus (CMV) immediate early promoter
    814..847     +  LTR            5' LTR (truncated) (fragment): truncated 5' long terminal repeat (LTR) from HIV-1
    863..881     +  promoter       T7 promoter: promoter for bacteriophage T7 RNA polymerase
    911..935     +  protein_bind   attB1: mutant version of attB; recombination site for the Gateway® BP reaction BP Clonase™
    953..1927    +  CDS            Tmem30a: CC50A_RAT - Also known as Cdc50a. Experimental evidence at protein level: Swiss-Prot protein existence level 1. Accessory component of a P4-ATPase flippase complex which catalyzes the hydrolysis of ATP coupled to the transport of aminophospholipids from the outer to the inner leaflet of various membranes and ensures the maintenance of asymmetric distribution of phospholipids. Phospholipid translocation seems also to be implicated in vesicle formation and in uptake of lipid signaling molecules. The beta subunit may assist in binding of the phospholipid substrate. Required for the proper folding
   1947..1971    -  protein_bind   attB2: mutant version of attB; recombination site for the Gateway® BP reaction BP Clonase™
   1997..2038    +  CDS            V5 tag: epitope tag from simian virus 5
   2122..2170    +  polyA_signal   HSV TK poly(A) signal: herpes simplex virus thymidine kinase polyadenylation signal (Cole and Stacy, 1985)
   2261..2277    -  polyA_signal   bGH poly(A) signal (fragment): bovine growth hormone polyadenylation signal
   2372..2800    +  rep_origin     f1 ori (sequence partly withheld): f1 bacteriophage origin of replication; arrow indicates direction of (+) strand synthesis
   2814..3143    +  promoter       SV40 promoter: SV40 enhancer and early promoter
   3210..4001    +  CDS            neo: KKA2_KLEPN - Also known as kan, nptII. Experimental evidence at protein level: Swiss-Prot protein existence level 1. Resistance to kanamycin, neomycin, paromomycin, ribostamycin, butirosin and gentamicin B. From Klebsiella pneumoniae.
   4027..4185    +  CDS            ble (fragment): BLE_KLEPN - Experimental evidence at protein level: Swiss-Prot protein existence level 1. Binding protein with a strong affinity to the bleomycin family of antibiotics. Binds to CL990; an antimitotic-antibiotic compound. From Klebsiella pneumoniae.
   4180..4301    +  polyA_signal   SV40 poly(A) signal: SV40 polyadenylation signal
   4374..4390    -  protein_bind   lac operator: The lac repressor binds to the lac operator to inhibit transcription in E. coli. This inhibition can be relieved by adding lactose or isopropyl-β-D-thiogalactopyranoside (IPTG). lac repressor encoded by lacI
   4398..4428    -  promoter       lac promoter: promoter for the E. coli lac operon
   4443..4464    -  protein_bind   CAP binding site: CAP binding activates transcription in the presence of cAMP. E. coli catabolite activator protein
   4477..4569    -  CDS            lacI (fragment): lac repressor; lacI; The lac repressor binds to the lac operator to inhibit transcription in E. coli. This inhibition can be relieved by adding lactose or isopropyl-β-D-thiogalactopyranoside (IPTG).
   4752..5340    -  rep_origin     ori: high-copy-number ColE1/pMB1/pBR322/pUC origin of replication
   5511..6371    -  CDS            AmpR: β-lactamase; bla; confers resistance to ampicillin, carbenicillin, and related antibiotics
   6372..6476    -  promoter       AmpR promoter: bla
>Addgene plasmid #203694 | pcDNA3_CDC50A | addgene full sequence | sequence record 413382 | Addgene NGS Result
GACGGATCGGGAGATCTCCCGATCCCCTATGGTGCACTCTCAGTACAATCTGCTCTGATGCCGCATAGTT
AAGCCAGTATCTGCTCCCTGCTTGTGTGTTGGAGGTCGCTGAGTAGTGCGCGAGCAAAATTTAAGCTACA
ACAAGGCAAGGCTTGACCGACAATTGCATGAAGAATCTGCTTAGGGTTAGGCGTTTTGCGCTGCTTCGCG
ATGTACGGGCCAGATATACGCGTTGACATTGATTATTGACTAGTTATTAATAGTAATCAATTACGGGGTC
ATTAGTTCATAGCCCATATATGGAGTTCCGCGTTACATAACTTACGGTAAATGGCCCGCCTGGCTGACCG
CCCAACGACCCCCGCCCATTGACGTCAATAATGACGTATGTTCCCATAGTAACGCCAATAGGGACTTTCC
ATTGACGTCAATGGGTGGAGTATTTACGGTAAACTGCCCACTTGGCAGTACATCAAGTGTATCATATGCC
AAGTACGCCCCCTATTGACGTCAATGACGGTAAATGGCCCGCCTGGCATTATGCCCAGTACATGACCTTA
TGGGACTTTCCTACTTGGCAGTACATCTACGTATTAGTCATCGCTATTACCATGGTGATGCGGTTTTGGC
AGTACATCAATGGGCGTGGATAGCGGTTTGACTCACGGGGATTTCCAAGTCTCCACCCCATTGACGTCAA
TGGGAGTTTGTTTTGGCACCAAAATCAACGGGACTTTCCAAAATGTCGTAACAACTCCGCCCCATTGACG
CAAATGGGCGGTAGGCGTGTACGGTGGGAGGTCTATATAAGCAGAGCTCTCTGGCTAACTAGAGAACCCA
CTGCTTACTGGCTTATCGAAATTAATACGACTCACTATAGGGAGACCCAAGCTGGCTAGTTAAGCTATCA
ACAAGTTTGTACAAAAAAGCAGGCTTGGAAGGAGTTCGAACCATGGCGATGAACTATAACGCGAAGGATG
AAGTGGACGGTGGGCCCCCGTGTGCTCCGGGGGGCACCGCGAAGACTCGGAGACCGGATAACACGGCCTT
CAAACAGCAACGGCTGCCAGCTTGGCAGCCCATCCTTACGGCTGGCACGGTGCTACCTATTTTCTTCATC
ATCGGTCTCATCTTCATTCCCATCGGCATTGGCATTTTTGTCACCTCCAACAACATCCGCGAGATCGAGG
GCAACGTGTTTATGTATTATGGACTGTCTAATTTCTATCAAAACCATCGTCGTTACGTGAAATCTCGAGA
TGATAGTCAACTAAATGGAGATTCTAGTGCTTTGCTTAATCCCAGTAAGGAATGTGAACCTTATCGAAGA
AATGAAGACAAACCAATTGCTCCTTGTGGAGCTATTGCCAACAGCATGTTTAATGATACATTAGAATTGT
TTCTCATTGGCAATGATTCTTATCCTATACCTATCGCTTTGAAAAAGAAAGGTATTGCTTGGTGGACAGA
TAAAAATGTGAAATTCAGAAATCCCCCTGGAGGAGACAACCTGGAAGAACGATTTAAAGGTACAACAAAG
CCTGTGAACTGGCTTAAACCAGTTTACATGCTGGATTCTGACCCAGATAATAATGGATTCATAAATGAGG
ATTTTATTGTTTGGATGCGTACTGCAGCATTACCTACTTTTCGCAAGTTGTATCGTCTTATAGAAAGGAA
AAGTGATTTACATCCAACATTACCAGCTGGCCGATACTCTTTGAATGTCACATACAATTACCCTGTACAT
TATTTTGATGGACGAAAACGGATGATCTTGAGCACTATTTCATGGATGGGAGGAAAAAATCCATTTTTGG
GGATTGCTTACATCGCTGTTGGATCCATCTCCTTCCTTCTGGGAGTTGTACTGCTAGTAATTAATCATAA
ATATAGAAACAGTAGTAATACAGCTGACATTACCATTTACCTCGAGTGCGGCCGCAACCCAGCTTTCTTG
TACAAAGTGGTTGATCTAGAGGGCCCGCGGTTCGAAGGTAAGCCTATCCCTAACCCTCTCCTCGGTCTCG
ATTCTACGCGTACCGGTTAGTAATGAGTTTAAACGGGGGAGGCTAACTGAAACACGGAAGGAGACAATAC
CGGAAGGAACCCGCGCTATGACGGCAATAAAAAGACAGAATAAAACGCACGGGTGTTGGGTCGTTTGTTC
ATAAACGCGGGGTTCGGTCCCAGGGCTGGCACTCTGTCGATACCCCACCGAGACCCCATTGGGGCCAATA
CGCCCGCGTTTCTTCCTTTTCCCCACCCCACCCCCCAAGTTCGGGTGAAGGCCCAGGGCTCGCAGCCAAC
GTCGGGGCGGCAGGCCCTGCCATAGCAGATCTGCGCAGCTGGGGCTCTAGGGGGTATCCCC
[124 nt withheld, positions 2372-2495]
C
[91 nt withheld, positions 2497-2587]
A
[49 nt withheld, positions 2589-2637]
CCTTTGACGTTGGAGTCCACGTTCTTT
[37 nt withheld, positions 2665-2701]
ACCCTATCTCGGTCTATTCTTTTGATTTATAAGGGATTTTGCCGATTTCGGCCTATTGGTTAAAAAATGA
GCTGATTTAACAAAAATTTAACGCGAATTAATTCTGTGGAATGTGTGTCAGTTAGGGTGTGGAAAGTCCC
CAGGCTCCCCAGCAGGCAGAAGTATGCAAAGCATGCATCTCAATTAGTCAGCAACCAGGTGTGGAAAGTC
CCCAGGCTCCCCAGCAGGCAGAAGTATGCAAAGCATGCATCTCAATTAGTCAGCAACCATAGTCCCGCCC
CTAACTCCGCCCATCCCGCCCCTAACTCCGCCCAGTTCCGCCCATTCTCCGCCCCATGGCTGACTAATTT
TTTTTATTTATGCAGAGGCCGAGGCCGCCTCTGCCTCTGAGCTATTCCAGAAGTAGTGAGGAGGCTTTTT
TGGAGGCCTAGGCTTTTGCAAAAAGCTCCCGGGAGCTTGTATATCCATTTTCGGATCTGATCAAGAGACA
GGATGAGGATCGTTTCGCATGATTGAACAAGATGGATTGCACGCAGGTTCTCCGGCCGCTTGGGTGGAGA
GGCTATTCGGCTATGACTGGGCACAACAGACAATCGGCTGCTCTGATGCCGCCGTGTTCCGGCTGTCAGC
GCAGGGGCGCCCGGTTCTTTTTGTCAAGACCGACCTGTCCGGTGCCCTGAATGAACTGCAGGACGAGGCA
GCGCGGCTATCGTGGCTGGCCACGACGGGCGTTCCTTGCGCAGCTGTGCTCGACGTTGTCACTGAAGCGG
GAAGGGACTGGCTGCTATTGGGCGAAGTGCCGGGGCAGGATCTCCTGTCATCTCACCTTGCTCCTGCCGA
GAAAGTATCCATCATGGCTGATGCAATGCGGCGGCTGCATACGCTTGATCCGGCTACCTGCCCATTCGAC
CACCAAGCGAAACATCGCATCGAGCGAGCACGTACTCGGATGGAAGCCGGTCTTGTCGATCAGGATGATC
TGGACGAAGAGCATCAGGGGCTCGCGCCAGCCGAACTGTTCGCCAGGCTCAAGGCGCGCATGCCCGACGG
CGAGGATCTCGTCGTGACCCATGGCGATGCCTGCTTGCCGAATATCATGGTGGAAAATGGCCGCTTTTCT
GGATTCATCGACTGTGGCCGGCTGGGTGTGGCGGACCGCTATCAGGACATAGCGTTGGCTACCCGTGATA
TTGCTGAAGAGCTTGGCGGCGAATGGGCTGACCGCTTCCTCGTGCTTTACGGTATCGCCGCTCCCGATTC
GCAGCGCATCGCCTTCTATCGCCTTCTTGACGAGTTCTTCTGAGCGGGACTCTGGGGTTCGCGAAATGAC
CGACCAAGCGACGCCCAACCTGCCATCACGAGATTTCGATTCCACCGCCGCCTTCTATGAAAGGTTGGGC
TTCGGAATCGTTTTCCGGGACGCCGGCTGGATGATCCTCCAGCGCGGGGATCTCATGCTGGAGTTCTTCG
CCCACCCCAACTTGTTTATTGCAGCTTATAATGGTTACAAATAAAGCAATAGCATCACAAATTTCACAAA
TAAAGCATTTTTTTCACTGCATTCTAGTTGTGGTTTGTCCAAACTCATCAATGTATCTTATCATGTCTGT
ATACCGTCGACCTCTAGCTAGAGCTTGGCGTAATCATGGTCATAGCTGTTTCCTGTGTGAAATTGTTATC
CGCTCACAATTCCACACAACATACGAGCCGGAAGCATAAAGTGTAAAGCCTGGGGTGCCTAATGAGTGAG
CTAACTCACATTAATTGCGTTGCGCTCACTGCCCGCTTTCCAGTCGGGAAACCTGTCGTGCCAGCTGCAT
TAATGAATCGGCCAACGCGCGGGGAGAGGCGGTTTGCGTATTGGGCGCTCTTCCGCTTCCTCGCTCACTG
ACTCGCTGCGCTCGGTCGTTCGGCTGCGGCGAGCGGTATCAGCTCACTCAAAGGCGGTAATACGGTTATC
CACAGAATCAGGGGATAACGCAGGAAAGAACATGTGAGCAAAAGGCCAGCAAAAGGCCAGGAACCGTAAA
AAGGCCGCGTTGCTGGCGTTTTTCCATAGGCTCCGCCCCCCTGACGAGCATCACAAAAATCGACGCTCAA
GTCAGAGGTGGCGAAACCCGACAGGACTATAAAGATACCAGGCGTTTCCCCCTGGAAGCTCCCTCGTGCG
CTCTCCTGTTCCGACCCTGCCGCTTACCGGATACCTGTCCGCCTTTCTCCCTTCGGGAAGCGTGGCGCTT
TCTCATAGCTCACGCTGTAGGTATCTCAGTTCGGTGTAGGTCGTTCGCTCCAAGCTGGGCTGTGTGCACG
AACCCCCCGTTCAGCCCGACCGCTGCGCCTTATCCGGTAACTATCGTCTTGAGTCCAACCCGGTAAGACA
CGACTTATCGCCACTGGCAGCAGCCACTGGTAACAGGATTAGCAGAGCGAGGTATGTAGGCGGTGCTACA
GAGTTCTTGAAGTGGTGGCCTAACTACGGCTACACTAGAAGAACAGTATTTGGTATCTGCGCTCTGCTGA
AGCCAGTTACCTTCGGAAAAAGAGTTGGTAGCTCTTGATCCGGCAAACAAACCACCGCTGGTAGCGGTGG
TTTTTTTGTTTGCAAGCAGCAGATTACGCGCAGAAAAAAAGGATCTCAAGAAGATCCTTTGATCTTTTCT
ACGGGGTCTGACGCTCAGTGGAACGAAAACTCACGTTAAGGGATTTTGGTCATGAGATTATCAAAAAGGA
TCTTCACCTAGATCCTTTTAAATTAAAAATGAAGTTTTAAATCAATCTAAAGTATATATGAGTAAACTTG
GTCTGACAGTTACCAATGCTTAATCAGTGAGGCACCTATCTCAGCGATCTGTCTATTTCGTTCATCCATA
GTTGCCTGACTCCCCGTCGTGTAGATAACTACGATACGGGAGGGCTTACCATCTGGCCCCAGTGCTGCAA
TGATACCGCGAGACCCACGCTCACCGGCTCCAGATTTATCAGCAATAAACCAGCCAGCCGGAAGGGCCGA
GCGCAGAAGTGGTCCTGCAACTTTATCCGCCTCCATCCAGTCTATTAATTGTTGCCGGGAAGCTAGAGTA
AGTAGTTCGCCAGTTAATAGTTTGCGCAACGTTGTTGCCATTGCTACAGGCATCGTGGTGTCACGCTCGT
CGTTTGGTATGGCTTCATTCAGCTCCGGTTCCCAACGATCAAGGCGAGTTACATGATCCCCCATGTTGTG
CAAAAAAGCGGTTAGCTCCTTCGGTCCTCCGATCGTTGTCAGAAGTAAGTTGGCCGCAGTGTTATCACTC
ATGGTTATGGCAGCACTGCATAATTCTCTTACTGTCATGCCATCCGTAAGATGCTTTTCTGTGACTGGTG
AGTACTCAACCAAGTCATTCTGAGAATAGTGTATGCGGCGACCGAGTTGCTCTTGCCCGGCGTCAATACG
GGATAATACCGCGCCACATAGCAGAACTTTAAAAGTGCTCATCATTGGAAAACGTTCTTCGGGGCGAAAA
CTCTCAAGGATCTTACCGCTGTTGAGATCCAGTTCGATGTAACCCACTCGTGCACCCAACTGATCTTCAG
CATCTTTTACTTTCACCAGCGTTTCTGGGTGAGCAAAAACAGGAAGGCAAAATGCCGCAAAAAAGGGAAT
AAGGGCGACACGGAAATGTTGAATACTCATACTCTTCCTTTTTCAATATTATTGAAGCATTTATCAGGGT
TATTGTCTCATGAGCGGATACATATTTGAATGTATTTAGAAAAATAAACAAATAGGGGTTCCGCGCACAT
TTCCCCGAAAAGTGCCACCTGACGTC
